Addgene plasmid #226645: pAM221
Purpose: pET24b-p97-R191Q-His6
Depositing lab: Andreas Martin. Depositing organization: University of California, Berkeley. Publication: Multisystem Proteinopathy Mutations in VCP/p97 Increase NPLOC4.UFD1L Binding and Substrate Processing. Blythe EE, Gates SN, Deshaies RJ, Martin A. Structure. 2019 Dec 3;27(12):1820-1829.e4. doi: 10.1016/j.str.2019.09.011. Epub 2019 Oct 14. PubMed 31623962.
Backbone
  Vector backbone: pET24b
  Vector type: Bacterial Expression
Growth in bacteria
  Bacterial resistance: Kanamycin, 50 μg/mL
  Growth temperature: 37°C
  Growth strain: DH5alpha
  Copy number: High Copy
Gene/Insert
  Gene/Insert name: p97
  Species: H. sapiens (human)
  Mutation: R191Q
  Entrez Gene: VCP (a.k.a. CDC48, FTDALS6, TERA, p97)
  Tag / fusion protein: His (C terminal on insert)
Terms and licenses: Academic/Nonprofit Terms; Industry Terms: Not Available to Industry
How to cite: pAM221 was a gift from Andreas Martin (Addgene plasmid # 226645 ; http://n2t.net/addgene:226645 ; RRID:Addgene_226645)
