[The description below was written by a language model from this plasmid's Addgene catalogue record and pLannotate feature annotations shown in this document.]
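Description:
pAM221 is a bacterial expression plasmid built on the pET24b backbone for producing a mutant form of human p97 (VCP, also known as CDC48 or TERA) in E. coli. The sequenced record is 7,669 nt. It is selected with kanamycin through an aminoglycoside phosphotransferase (KanR) gene and replicates from a ColE1/pMB1-type origin. The catalogue lists it as high copy, although the annotation also shows the rop gene and the bom mobility region inherited from pBR322, and Rop normally moderates copy number. An f1 phage origin is present as well. Short annotated fragments of a tetracycline resistance gene and an AmpR promoter appear to be backbone remnants rather than functional markers.

The payload is the full-length VCP coding sequence carrying the R191Q substitution, placed downstream of a T7 promoter, a lac operator and the strong T7 gene 10 ribosome binding site, and followed by a T7 terminator. A plasmid-borne lacI gene with its own promoter supplies lac repressor. Transcription therefore depends on T7 RNA polymerase from the host, stays repressed until an inducer such as IPTG is added, and is then strongly driven. The protein carries a C-terminal hexahistidine tag for metal-affinity purification. The annotation tool labels it as a fragment of a longer His tag, and the small "SET1" fragment just after it is probably vector sequence near the terminator rather than a deliberate fusion.

The associated publication concerns multisystem proteinopathy mutations in VCP/p97 and their effects on NPLOC4–UFD1L cofactor binding and substrate processing. This points to the plasmid's use as a source of recombinant disease-mutant p97 for biochemical and structural comparison with the wild-type ATPase.
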