Features (pLannotate 1.2.2; 19 found; start..end, strand, type, name):
     89..107     +  promoter       T7 promoter: promoter for bacteriophage T7 RNA polymerase
    108..132     +  protein_bind   lac operator: The lac repressor binds to the lac operator to inhibit transcription in E. coli. This inhibition can be relieved by adding lactose or isopropyl-β-D-thiogalactopyranoside (IPTG). lac repressor encoded by lacI
    147..169     +  RBS            RBS: efficient ribosome binding site from bacteriophage T7 gene 10 (Olins and Rangwala, 1989)
    177..2594    +  CDS            VCP: TERA_HUMAN - Experimental evidence at protein level: Swiss-Prot protein existence level 1. Necessary for the fragmentation of Golgi stacks during mitosis and for their reassembly after mitosis. Involved in the formation of the transitional endoplasmic reticulum (tER). The transfer of membranes from the endoplasmic reticulum to the Golgi apparatus occurs via 50-70 nm transition vesicles which derive from part-rough, part-smooth transitional elements of the endoplasmic reticulum (tER). Vesicle budding from the tER is an ATP-dependent process. The ternary complex containing UFD1, VCP and NPLOC4 b
   2622..2639    +  CDS            9xHis (fragment): 9xHis affinity tag
   2649..2698    +  CDS            SET1 (fragment): solubility-enhancement tag derived from T7 phage gene 10B
   2706..2753    +  terminator     T7 terminator: transcription terminator for bacteriophage T7 RNA polymerase
   2790..3218    +  rep_origin     f1 ori (sequence partly withheld): f1 bacteriophage origin of replication; arrow indicates direction of (+) strand synthesis
   3271..3328    +  promoter       AmpR promoter (fragment): bla
   3337..4152    -  CDS            KanR: aminoglycoside phosphotransferase; aph(3')-Ia; confers resistance to kanamycin in bacteria or G418 (Geneticin®) in eukaryotes
   4274..4862    +  rep_origin     ori: high-copy-number ColE1/pMB1/pBR322/pUC origin of replication
   5048..5187    -  misc_feature   bom: basis of mobility region from pBR322
   5289..5480    -  CDS            rop: Rop protein, which maintains plasmids at low copy number; rop
   5497..5877    +  CDS            YPB1_ECOLX: Protein predicted: Swiss-Prot protein existence level 4. From Escherichia coli.
   5949..6240    -  CDS            TcR (fragment): tetracycline efflux protein; tet; confers resistance to tetracycline
   6255..6276    -  protein_bind   CAP binding site: CAP binding activates transcription in the presence of cAMP. E. coli catabolite activator protein
   6289..7371    -  CDS            lacI: lac repressor; lacI; The lac repressor binds to the lac operator to inhibit transcription in E. coli. This inhibition can be relieved by adding lactose or isopropyl-β-D-thiogalactopyranoside (IPTG).
   7372..7449    -  promoter       lacI promoter: lacI
   7457..67      -  CDS            TcR (fragment) (across the origin): tetracycline efflux protein; tet; confers resistance to tetracycline
>Addgene plasmid #226645 | pAM221 | addgene full sequence | sequence record 451018 | Addgene NGS Result
ATAGGCGCCAGCAACCGCACCTGTGGCGCCGGTGATGCCGGCCACGATGCGTCCGGCGTAGAGGATCGAG
ATCTCGATCCCGCGAAATTAATACGACTCACTATAGGGGAATTGTGAGCGGATAACAATTCCCCTCTAGA
AATAATTTTGTTTAACTTTAAGAAGGAGATATACATATGGCTTCTGGAGCCGATTCAAAAGGTGATGACC
TATCAACAGCCATTCTCAAACAGAAGAACCGTCCCAATCGGTTAATTGTTGATGAAGCCATCAATGAGGA
CAACAGTGTGGTGTCCTTGTCCCAGCCCAAGATGGATGAATTGCAGTTGTTCCGAGGTGACACAGTGTTG
CTGAAAGGAAAGAAGAGACGAGAAGCTGTTTGCATCGTCCTTTCTGATGATACTTGTTCTGATGAGAAGA
TTCGGATGAATAGAGTTGTTCGGAATAACCTTCGTGTACGCCTAGGGGATGTCATCAGCATCCAGCCATG
CCCTGATGTGAAGTACGGCAAACGTATCCATGTGCTGCCCATTGATGACACAGTGGAAGGCATTACTGGT
AATCTCTTCGAGGTATACCTTAAGCCGTACTTCCTGGAAGCGTATCGACCCATCCGGAAAGGAGACATTT
TTCTTGTCCGTGGTGGGATGCGTGCTGTGGAGTTCAAAGTGGTGGAAACAGATCCTAGCCCTTATTGCAT
TGTTGCTCCAGACACAGTGATCCACTGCGAAGGGGAGCCTATCAAACAAGAGGATGAGGAAGAGTCCTTG
AATGAAGTAGGGTATGATGACATTGGTGGCTGCAGGAAGCAGCTAGCTCAGATAAAGGAGATGGTGGAAC
TGCCCCTGAGACATCCTGCCCTCTTTAAGGCAATTGGTGTGAAGCCTCCTAGAGGAATCCTGCTTTACGG
ACCTCCTGGAACAGGAAAGACCCTGATTGCTCGAGCTGTAGCAAATGAGACTGGAGCCTTCTTCTTCTTG
ATCAATGGTCCTGAGATCATGAGCAAATTGGCTGGTGAGTCTGAGAGCAACCTTCGTAAAGCCTTTGAGG
AGGCTGAGAAGAATGCTCCTGCCATCATCTTCATTGATGAGCTAGATGCCATCGCTCCCAAAAGAGAGAA
AACTCATGGCGAGGTGGAGCGGCGCATTGTATCACAGTTGTTGACCCTCATGGATGGCCTAAAGCAGAGG
GCACATGTGATTGTTATGGCAGCAACCAACAGACCCAACAGCATTGACCCAGCTCTACGGCGATTTGGTC
GCTTTGACAGGGAGGTAGATATTGGAATTCCTGATGCTACAGGACGCTTAGAGATTCTTCAGATCCATAC
CAAGAACATGAAGCTGGCAGATGATGTGGACCTGGAACAGGTAGCCAATGAGACTCACGGGCATGTGGGT
GCTGACTTAGCAGCCCTGTGCTCAGAGGCTGCTCTGCAAGCCATCCGCAAGAAGATGGATCTCATTGACC
TAGAGGATGAGACCATTGATGCCGAGGTCATGAACTCTCTAGCAGTTACTATGGATGACTTCCGGTGGGC
CTTGAGCCAGAGTAACCCATCAGCACTGCGGGAAACCGTGGTAGAGGTGCCACAGGTAACCTGGGAAGAC
ATCGGGGGCCTAGAGGATGTCAAACGTGAGCTACAGGAGCTGGTCCAGTATCCTGTGGAGCACCCAGACA
AATTCCTGAAGTTTGGCATGACACCTTCCAAGGGAGTTCTGTTCTATGGACCTCCTGGCTGTGGGAAAAC
TTTGTTGGCCAAAGCCATTGCTAATGAATGCCAGGCCAACTTCATCTCCATCAAGGGTCCTGAGCTGCTC
ACCATGTGGTTTGGGGAGTCTGAGGCCAATGTCAGAGAAATCTTTGACAAGGCCCGCCAAGCTGCCCCCT
GTGTGCTATTCTTTGATGAGCTGGATTCGATTGCCAAGGCTCGTGGAGGTAACATTGGAGATGGTGGTGG
GGCTGCTGACCGAGTCATCAACCAGATCCTGACAGAAATGGATGGCATGTCCACAAAAAAAAATGTGTTC
ATCATTGGCGCTACCAACCGGCCTGACATCATTGATCCTGCCATCCTCAGACCTGGCCGTCTTGATCAGC
TCATCTACATCCCACTTCCTGATGAGAAGTCCCGTGTTGCCATCCTCAAGGCTAACCTGCGCAAGTCCCC
AGTTGCCAAGGATGTGGACTTGGAGTTCCTGGCTAAAATGACTAATGGCTTCTCTGGAGCTGACCTGACA
GAGATTTGCCAGCGTGCTTGCAAGCTGGCCATCCGTGAATCCATCGAGAGTGAGATTAGGCGAGAACGAG
AGAGGCAGACAAACCCATCAGCCATGGAGGTAGAAGAGGATGATCCAGTGCCTGAGATCCGTCGAGATCA
CTTTGAAGAAGCCATGCGCTTTGCGCGCCGTTCTGTCAGTGACAATGACATTCGGAAGTATGAGATGTTT
GCCCAGACCCTTCAGCAGAGTCGGGGCTTTGGCAGCTTCAGATTCCCTTCAGGGAACCAGGGTGGAGCTG
GCCCCAGTCAGGGCAGTGGAGGCGGCACAGGTGGCAGTGTATACACAGAAGACAATGATGATGACCTGTA
TGGCGTCGACAAGCTTGCGGCCGCACTCGAGCACCACCACCACCACCACTGAGATCCGGCTGCTAACAAA
GCCCGAAAGGAAGCTGAGTTGGCTGCTGCCACCGCTGAGCAATAACTAGCATAACCCCTTGGGGCCTCTA
AACGGGTCTTGAGGGGTTTTTTGCTGAAAGGAGGAACTATATCCGGATTGGCGAATGGG
[124 nt withheld, positions 2790-2913]
C
[91 nt withheld, positions 2915-3005]
A
[49 nt withheld, positions 3007-3055]
CCTTTGACGTTGGAGTCCACGTTCTTT
[37 nt withheld, positions 3083-3119]
ACCCTATCTCGGTCTATTCTTTTGATTTATAAGGGATTTTGCCGATTTCGGCCTATTGGTTAAAAAATGA
GCTGATTTAACAAAAATTTAACGCGAATTTTAACAAAATATTAACGCTTACAATTTAGGTGGCACTTTTC
GGGGAAATGTGCGCGGAACCCCTATTTGTTTATTTTTCTAAATACATTCAAATATGTATCCGCTCATGAA
TTAATTCTTAGAAAAACTCATCGAGCATCAAATGAAACTGCAATTTATTCATATCAGGATTATCAATACC
ATATTTTTGAAAAAGCCGTTTCTGTAATGAAGGAGAAAACTCACCGAGGCAGTTCCATAGGATGGCAAGA
TCCTGGTATCGGTCTGCGATTCCGACTCGTCCAACATCAATACAACCTATTAATTTCCCCTCGTCAAAAA
TAAGGTTATCAAGTGAGAAATCACCATGAGTGACGACTGAATCCGGTGAGAATGGCAAAAGTTTATGCAT
TTCTTTCCAGACTTGTTCAACAGGCCAGCCATTACGCTCGTCATCAAAATCACTCGCATCAACCAAACCG
TTATTCATTCGTGATTGCGCCTGAGCGAGACGAAATACGCGATCGCTGTTAAAAGGACAATTACAAACAG
GAATCGAATGCAACCGGCGCAGGAACACTGCCAGCGCATCAACAATATTTTCACCTGAATCAGGATATTC
TTCTAATACCTGGAATGCTGTTTTCCCGGGGATCGCAGTGGTGAGTAACCATGCATCATCAGGAGTACGG
ATAAAATGCTTGATGGTCGGAAGAGGCATAAATTCCGTCAGCCAGTTTAGTCTGACCATCTCATCTGTAA
CATCATTGGCAACGCTACCTTTGCCATGTTTCAGAAACAACTCTGGCGCATCGGGCTTCCCATACAATCG
ATAGATTGTCGCACCTGATTGCCCGACATTATCGCGAGCCCATTTATACCCATATAAATCAGCATCCATG
TTGGAATTTAATCGCGGCCTAGAGCAAGACGTTTCCCGTTGAATATGGCTCATAACACCCCTTGTATTAC
TGTTTATGTAAGCAGACAGTTTTATTGTTCATGACCAAAATCCCTTAACGTGAGTTTTCGTTCCACTGAG
CGTCAGACCCCGTAGAAAAGATCAAAGGATCTTCTTGAGATCCTTTTTTTCTGCGCGTAATCTGCTGCTT
GCAAACAAAAAAACCACCGCTACCAGCGGTGGTTTGTTTGCCGGATCAAGAGCTACCAACTCTTTTTCCG
AAGGTAACTGGCTTCAGCAGAGCGCAGATACCAAATACTGTCCTTCTAGTGTAGCCGTAGTTAGGCCACC
ACTTCAAGAACTCTGTAGCACCGCCTACATACCTCGCTCTGCTAATCCTGTTACCAGTGGCTGCTGCCAG
TGGCGATAAGTCGTGTCTTACCGGGTTGGACTCAAGACGATAGTTACCGGATAAGGCGCAGCGGTCGGGC
TGAACGGGGGGTTCGTGCACACAGCCCAGCTTGGAGCGAACGACCTACACCGAACTGAGATACCTACAGC
GTGAGCTATGAGAAAGCGCCACGCTTCCCGAAGGGAGAAAGGCGGACAGGTATCCGGTAAGCGGCAGGGT
CGGAACAGGAGAGCGCACGAGGGAGCTTCCAGGGGGAAACGCCTGGTATCTTTATAGTCCTGTCGGGTTT
CGCCACCTCTGACTTGAGCGTCGATTTTTGTGATGCTCGTCAGGGGGGCGGAGCCTATGGAAAAACGCCA
GCAACGCGGCCTTTTTACGGTTCCTGGCCTTTTGCTGGCCTTTTGCTCACATGTTCTTTCCTGCGTTATC
CCCTGATTCTGTGGATAACCGTATTACCGCCTTTGAGTGAGCTGATACCGCTCGCCGCAGCCGAACGACC
GAGCGCAGCGAGTCAGTGAGCGAGGAAGCGGAAGAGCGCCTGATGCGGTATTTTCTCCTTACGCATCTGT
GCGGTATTTCACACCGCAATGGTGCACTCTCAGTACAATCTGCTCTGATGCCGCATAGTTAAGCCAGTAT
ACACTCCGCTATCGCTACGTGACTGGGTCATGGCTGCGCCCCGACACCCGCCAACACCCGCTGACGCGCC
CTGACGGGCTTGTCTGCTCCCGGCATCCGCTTACAGACAAGCTGTGACCGTCTCCGGGAGCTGCATGTGT
CAGAGGTTTTCACCGTCATCACCGAAACGCGCGAGGCAGCTGCGGTAAAGCTCATCAGCGTGGTCGTGAA
GCGATTCACAGATGTCTGCCTGTTCATCCGCGTCCAGCTCGTTGAGTTTCTCCAGAAGCGTTAATGTCTG
GCTTCTGATAAAGCGGGCCATGTTAAGGGCGGTTTTTTCCTGTTTGGTCACTGATGCCTCCGTGTAAGGG
GGATTTCTGTTCATGGGGGTAATGATACCGATGAAACGAGAGAGGATGCTCACGATACGGGTTACTGATG
ATGAACATGCCCGGTTACTGGAACGTTGTGAGGGTAAACAACTGGCGGTATGGATGCGGCGGGACCAGAG
AAAAATCACTCAGGGTCAATGCCAGCGCTTCGTTAATACAGATGTAGGTGTTCCACAGGGTAGCCAGCAG
CATCCTGCGATGCAGATCCGGAACATAATGGTGCAGGGCGCTGACTTCCGCGTTTCCAGACTTTACGAAA
CACGGAAACCGAAGACCATTCATGTTGTTGCTCAGGTCGCAGACGTTTTGCAGCAGCAGTCGCTTCACGT
TCGCTCGCGTATCGGTGATTCATTCTGCTAACCAGTAAGGCAACCCCGCCAGCCTAGCCGGGTCCTCAAC
GACAGGAGCACGATCATGCGCACCCGTGGGGCCGCCATGCCGGCGATAATGGCCTGCTTCTCGCCGAAAC
GTTTGGTGGCGGGACCAGTGACGAAGGCTTGAGCGAGGGCGTGCAAGATTCCGAATACCGCAAGCGACAG
GCCGATCATCGTCGCGCTCCAGCGAAAGCGGTCCTCGCCGAAAATGACCCAGAGCGCTGCCGGCACCTGT
CCTACGAGTTGCATGATAAAGAAGACAGTCATAAGTGCGGCGACGATAGTCATGCCCCGCGCCCACCGGA
AGGAGCTGACTGGGTTGAAGGCTCTCAAGGGCATCGGTCGAGATCCCGGTGCCTAATGAGTGAGCTAACT
TACATTAATTGCGTTGCGCTCACTGCCCGCTTTCCAGTCGGGAAACCTGTCGTGCCAGCTGCATTAATGA
ATCGGCCAACGCGCGGGGAGAGGCGGTTTGCGTATTGGGCGCCAGGGTGGTTTTTCTTTTCACCAGTGAG
ACGGGCAACAGCTGATTGCCCTTCACCGCCTGGCCCTGAGAGAGTTGCAGCAAGCGGTCCACGCTGGTTT
GCCCCAGCAGGCGAAAATCCTGTTTGATGGTGGTTAACGGCGGGATATAACATGAGCTGTCTTCGGTATC
GTCGTATCCCACTACCGAGATATCCGCACCAACGCGCAGCCCGGACTCGGTAATGGCGCGCATTGCGCCC
AGCGCCATCTGATCGTTGGCAACCAGCATCGCAGTGGGAACGATGCCCTCATTCAGCATTTGCATGGTTT
GTTGAAAACCGGACATGGCACTCCAGTCGCCTTCCCGTTCCGCTATCGGCTGAATTTGATTGCGAGTGAG
ATATTTATGCCAGCCAGCCAGACGCAGACGCGCCGAGACAGAACTTAATGGGCCCGCTAACAGCGCGATT
TGCTGGTGACCCAATGCGACCAGATGCTCCACGCCCAGTCGCGTACCGTCTTCATGGGAGAAAATAATAC
TGTTGATGGGTGTCTGGTCAGAGACATCAAGAAATAACGCCGGAACATTAGTGCAGGCAGCTTCCACAGC
AATGGCATCCTGGTCATCCAGCGGATAGTTAATGATCAGCCCACTGACGCGTTGCGCGAGAAGATTGTGC
ACCGCCGCTTTACAGGCTTCGACGCCGCTTCGTTCTACCATCGACACCACCACGCTGGCACCCAGTTGAT
CGGCGCGAGATTTAATCGCCGCGACAATTTGCGACGGCGCGTGCAGGGCCAGACTGGAGGTGGCAACGCC
AATCAGCAACGACTGTTTGCCCGCCAGTTGTTGTGCCACGCGGTTGGGAATGTAATTCAGCTCCGCCATC
GCCGCTTCCACTTTTTCCCGCGTTTTCGCAGAAACGTGGCTGGCCTGGTTCACCACGCGGGAAACGGTCT
GATAAGAGACACCGGCATACTCTGCGACATCGTATAACGTTACTGGTTTCACATTCACCACCCTGAATTG
ACTCTCTTCCGGGCGCTATCATGCCATACCGCGAAAGGTTTTGCGCCATTCGATGGTGTCCGGGATCTCG
ACGCTCTCCCTTATGCGACTCCTGCATTAGGAAGCAGCCCAGTAGTAGGTTGAGGCCGTTGAGCACCGCC
GCCGCAAGGAATGGTGCATGCAAGGAGATGGCGCCCAACAGTCCCCCGGCCACGGGGCCTGCCACCATAC
CCACGCCGAAACAAGCGCTCATGAGCCCGAAGTGGCGAGCCCGATCTTCCCCATCGGTGATGTCGGCGAT
